>Addgene plasmid #109391 | Biomolecular FeedBack (FB) | addgene full sequence | sequence record 210784 | Addgene NGS Result
GACTCTTTTAAAAGCTTTAGTTCGACAACAACTTCCAGAAAAGTATAAAGAAATCTTTTTTGATCAATCA
AAAAACGGATATGCAGGTTATATTGATGGGGGAGCTAGCCAAGAAGAATTTTATAAATTTATCAAACCAA
TTTTAGAAAAAATGGATGGTACTGAGGAATTATTGGTGAAACTAAATCGTGAAGATTTGCTGCGCAAGCA
ACGGACCTTTGACAACGGCTCTATTCCCCATCAAATTCACTTGGGTGAGCTGCATGCTATTTTGAGAAGA
CAAGAAGACTTTTATCCATTTTTAAAAGACAATCGTGAGAAGATTGAAAAAATCTTGACTTTTCGAATTC
CTTATTATGTTGGTCCATTGGCGCGTGGCAATAGTCGTTTTGCATGGATGACTCGGAAGTCTGAAGAAAC
AATTACCCCATGGAATTTTGAAGAAGTTGTCGATAAAGGTGCTTCAGCTCAATCATTTATTGAACGCATG
ACAAACTTTGATAAAAATCTTCCAAATGAAAAAGTACTACCAAAACATAGTTTGCTTTATGAGTATTTTA
CGGTTTATAACGAATTGACAAAGGTCAAATATGTTACTGAAGGAATGCGAAAACCAGCATTTCTTTCAGG
TGAACAGAAGAAAGCCATTGTTGATTTACTCTTCAAAACAAATCGAAAAGTAACCGTTAAGCAATTAAAA
GAAGATTATTTCAAAAAAATAGAATGTTTTGATAGTGTTGAAATTTCAGGAGTTGAAGATAGATTTAATG
CTTCATTAGGTACCTACCATGATTTGCTAAAAATTATTAAAGATAAAGATTTTTTGGATAATGAAGAAAA
TGAAGATATCTTAGAGGATATTGTTTTAACATTGACCTTATTTGAAGATAGGGAGATGATTGAGGAAAGA
CTTAAAACATATGCTCACCTCTTTGATGATAAGGTGATGAAACAGCTTAAACGTCGCCGTTATACTGGTT
GGGGACGTTTGTCTCGAAAATTGATTAATGGTATTAGGGATAAGCAATCTGGCAAAACAATATTAGATTT
TTTGAAATCAGATGGTTTTGCCAATCGCAATTTTATGCAGCTGATCCATGATGATAGTTTGACATTTAAA
GAAGACATTCAAAAAGCACAAGTGTCTGGACAAGGCGATAGTTTACATGAACATATTGCAAATTTAGCTG
GTAGCCCTGCTATTAAAAAAGGTATTTTACAGACTGTAAAAGTTGTTGATGAATTGGTCAAAGTAATGGG
GCGGCATAAGCCAGAAAATATCGTTATTGAAATGGCACGTGAAAATCAGACAACTCAAAAGGGCCAGAAA
AATTCGCGAGAGCGTATGAAACGAATCGAAGAAGGTATCAAAGAATTAGGAAGTCAGATTCTTAAAGAGC
ATCCTGTTGAAAATACTCAATTGCAAAATGAAAAGCTCTATCTCTATTATCTCCAAAATGGAAGAGACAT
GTATGTGGACCAAGAATTAGATATTAATCGTTTAAGTGATTATGATGTCGATGCCATTGTTCCACAAAGT
TTCCTTAAAGACGATTCAATAGACAATAAGGTCTTAACGCGTTCTGATAAAAATCGTGGTAAATCGGATA
ACGTTCCAAGTGAAGAAGTAGTCAAAAAGATGAAAAACTATTGGAGACAACTTCTAAACGCCAAGTTAAT
CACTCAACGTAAGTTTGATAATTTAACGAAAGCTGAACGTGGAGGTTTGAGTGAACTTGATAAAGCTGGT
TTTATCAAACGCCAATTGGTTGAAACTCGCCAAATCACTAAGCATGTGGCACAAATTTTGGATAGTCGCA
TGAATACTAAATACGATGAAAATGATAAACTTATTCGAGAGGTTAAAGTGATTACCTTAAAATCTAAATT
AGTTTCTGACTTCCGAAAAGATTTCCAATTCTATAAAGTACGTGAGATTAACAATTACCATCATGCCCAT
GATGCGTATCTAAATGCCGTCGTTGGAACTGCTTTGATTAAGAAATATCCAAAACTTGAATCGGAGTTTG
TCTATGGTGATTATAAAGTTTATGATGTTCGTAAAATGATTGCTAAGTCTGAGCAAGAAATAGGCAAAGC
AACCGCAAAATATTTCTTTTACTCTAATATCATGAACTTCTTCAAAACAGAAATTACACTTGCAAATGGA
GAGATTCGCAAACGCCCTCTAATCGAAACTAATGGGGAAACTGGAGAAATTGTCTGGGATAAAGGGCGAG
ATTTTGCCACAGTGCGCAAAGTATTGTCCATGCCCCAAGTCAATATTGTCAAGAAAACAGAAGTACAGAC
AGGCGGATTCTCCAAGGAGTCAATTTTACCAAAAAGAAATTCGGACAAGCTTATTGCTCGTAAAAAAGAC
TGGGATCCAAAAAAATATGGTGGTTTTGATAGTCCAACGGTAGCTTATTCAGTCCTAGTGGTTGCTAAGG
TGGAAAAAGGGAAATCGAAGAAGTTAAAATCCGTTAAAGAGTTACTAGGGATCACAATTATGGAAAGAAG
TTCCTTTGAAAAAAATCCGATTGACTTTTTAGAAGCTAAAGGATATAAGGAAGTTAAAAAAGACTTAATC
ATTAAACTACCTAAATATAGTCTTTTTGAGTTAGAAAACGGTCGTAAACGGATGCTGGCTAGTGCCGGAG
AATTACAAAAAGGAAATGAGCTGGCTCTGCCAAGCAAATATGTGAATTTTTTATATTTAGCTAGTCATTA
TGAAAAGTTGAAGGGTAGTCCAGAAGATAACGAACAAAAACAATTGTTTGTGGAGCAGCATAAGCATTAT
TTAGATGAGATTATTGAGCAAATCAGTGAATTTTCTAAGCGTGTTATTTTAGCAGATGCCAATTTAGATA
AAGTTCTTAGTGCATATAACAAACATAGAGACAAACCAATACGTGAACAAGCAGAAAATATTATTCATTT
ATTTACGTTGACGAATCTTGGAGCTCCCGCTGCTTTTAAATATTTTGATACAACAATTGATCGTAAACGA
TATACGTCTACAAAAGAAGTTTTAGATGCCACTCTTATCCATCAATCCATCACTGGTCTTTATGAAACAC
GCATTGATTTGAGTCAGCTAGGAGGTGACTAACTCGAGTAAGGATCTCCAGGCATCAAATAAAACGAAAG
GCTCAGTCGAAAGACTGGGCCTTTCGTTTTATCTGTTGTTTGTCGGTGAACGCTCTCTACTAGAGTCACA
CTGGCTCACCTTCGGGTGGGCCTTTCTGCGTTTATAATTTAAATGGCCGCCTAGGCCACGAGAGCAGGAT
CACCTGCTCTCGCTTGAAATTATTCTCCCTTGTCCCCATCTCTCCCATTAATTAAGAGTTGCGATAAAAA
GCGTCGTTTTAGAGCTAGAAATAGCAAGTTAAAATAAGGCTAGTCCGTTATCAACTTGAAAAAGTGGCAC
CGAGTCGGTGCTTTTTTTATGGCGCGCCTACAGCGGCCGCGATTATCAAAAAGGATCTTCGGGGATCCCA
TGGTACGCGTGCTAGAGGCATCAAATAAAACGAAAGGCTCAGTCGAAAGACTGGGCCTTTCGTTTTATCT
GTTGTTTGTCGGTGAACGCTCTCCTGAGTAGGACAAATCCGCCGCCCTAGACCTAGGGATATATTCCGCT
TCCTCGCTCACTGACTCGCTACGCTCGGTCGTTCGACTGCGGCGAGCGGAAATGGCTTACGAACGGGGCG
GAGATTTCCTGGAAGATGCCAGGAAGATACTTAACAGGGAAGTGAGAGGGCCGCGGCAAAGCCGTTTTTC
CATAGGCTCCGCCCCCCTGACAAGCATCACGAAATCTGACGCTCAAATCAGTGGTGGCGAAACCCGACAG
GACTATAAAGATACCAGGCGTTTCCCCCTGGCGGCTCCCTCGTGCGCTCTCCTGTTCCTGCCTTTCGGTT
TACCGGTGTCATTCCGCTGTTATGGCCGCGTTTGTCTCATTCCACGCCTGACACTCAGTTCCGGGTAGGC
AGTTCGCTCCAAGCTGGACTGTATGCACGAACCCCCCGTTCAGTCCGACCGCTGCGCCTTATCCGGTAAC
TATCGTCTTGAGTCCAACCCGGAAAGACATGCAAAAGCACCACTGGCAGCAGCCACTGGTAATTGATTTA
GAGGAGTTAGTCTTGAAGTCATGCGCCGGTTAAGGCTAAACTGAAAGGACAAGTTTTGGTGACTGCGCTC
CTCCAAGCCAGTTACCTCGGTTCAAAGAGTTGGTAGCTCAGAGAACCTTCGAAAAACCGCCCTGCAAGGC
GGTTTTTTCGTTTTCAGAGCAAGAGATTACGCGCAGACCAAAACGATCTCAAGAAGATCATCTTATTAAT
CAGATAAAATATTTCTAGATTTCAGTGCAATTTATCTCTTCAAATGTAGCACCTGAAGTCAGCCCCATAC
GATATAAGTTGTTACTAGTGCTTGGATTCTCACCAATAAAAAACGCCCGGCGGCAACCGAGCGTTCTGAA
CAAATCCAGATGGAGTTCTGAGGTCATTACTGGATCTATCAACAGGAGTCCAAGCGAGCTCGTAAACTTG
GTCTGACAGTTACCAATGCTTAATCAGTGAGGCACCTATCTCAGCGATCTGTCTATTTCGTTCATCCATA
GTTGCCTGACTCCCCGTCGTGTAGATAACTACGATACGGGAGGGCTTACCATCTGGCCCCAGTGCTGCAA
TGATACCGCGAGACCCACGCTCACCGGCTCCAGATTTATCAGCAATAAACCAGCCAGCCGGAAGGGCCGA
GCGCAGAAGTGGTCCTGCAACTTTATCCGCCTCCATCCAGTCTATTAATTGTTGCCGGGAAGCTAGAGTA
AGTAGTTCGCCAGTTAATAGTTTGCGCAACGTTGTTGCCATTGCTACAGGCATCGTGGTGTCACGCTCGT
CGTTTGGTATGGCTTCATTCAGCTCCGGTTCCCAACGATCAAGGCGAGTTACATGATCCCCCATGTTGTG
CAAAAAAGCGGTTAGCTCCTTCGGTCCTCCGATCGTTGTCAGAAGTAAGTTGGCCGCAGTGTTATCACTC
ATGGTTATGGCAGCACTGCATAATTCTCTTACTGTCATGCCATCCGTAAGATGCTTTTCTGTGACTGGTG
AGTACTCAACCAAGTCATTCTGAGAATAGTGTATGCGGCGACCGAGTTGCTCTTGCCCGGCGTCAATACG
GGATAATACCGCGCCACATAGCAGAACTTTAAAAGTGCTCATCATTGGAAAACGTTCTTCGGGGCGAAAA
CTCTCAAGGATCTTACCGCTGTTGAGATCCAGTTCGATGTAACCCACTCGTGCACCCAACTGATCTTCAG
CATCTTTTACTTTCACCAGCGTTTCTGGGTGAGCAAAAACAGGAAGGCAAAATGCCGCAAAAAAGGGAAT
AAGGGCGACACGGAAATGTTGAATACTCATACTCTTCCTTTTTCAATATTATTGAAGCATTTATCAGGGT
TATTGTCTCATGAGCGGATACATATTTGAATGTATTTAGAAAAATAAACAAATAGGGGTTCCGCGCACAT
TTCCCCGAAAAGTGCCACCTGACGTCTAAGAAACCATTATTATCATGACATTAACCTATAAAAATAGGCG
TATCACGAGGCCCTTTCGTCTTCACCTCGAGGCGGCCGCCCCTTCCGGCAAAAAAGGGCAAGGTGTCACC
ACCCTGCCCTTTTTCTTTAAAACCGAAAAGATTACTTCGCGTTATGCAGGCTTCCTCGCTCACTGACTCG
CTGCGCTCGGTCGTTCGGCTGCGGCGAGCGGTATCAGCTCACTCAAAGGTCACCTCGAGTTTACGGCTAG
CTCAGTCCTAGGTATTGTGCTAGCAAGAATTCAAAAGCTCTACAGAGGAGAAAGGATATATGGATAAGAA
ATACTCAATAGGCTTAGCTATCGGCACAAATAGCGTCGGATGGGCGGTGATCACTGATGAATATAAGGTT
CCGTCTAAAAAGTTCAAGGTTCTGGGAAATACAGACCGCCACAGTATCAAAAAAAATCTTATAGGGGCTC
TTTTATTTGACAGTGGAGAGACAGCGGAAGCGACTCGTCTCAAACGGACAGCTCGTAGAAGGTATACACG
TCGGAAGAATCGTATTTGTTATCTACAGGAGATTTTTTCAAATGAGATGGCGAAAGTAGATGATAGTTTC
TTTCATCGACTTGAAGAGTCTTTTTTGGTGGAAGAAGACAAGAAGCATGAACGTCATCCTATTTTTGGAA
ATATAGTAGATGAAGTTGCTTATCATGAGAAATATCCAACTATCTATCATCTGCGAAAAAAATTGGTAGA
TTCTACTGATAAAGCGGATTTGCGCTTAATCTATTTGGCCTTAGCGCATATGATTAAGTTTCGTGGTCAT
TTTTTGATTGAGGGAGATTTAAATCCTGATAATAGTGATGTGGACAAACTATTTATCCAGTTGGTACAAA
CCTACAATCAATTATTTGAAGAAAACCCTATTAACGCAAGTGGAGTAGATGCTAAAGCGATTCTTTCTGC
ACGATTGAGTAAATCAAGACGATTAGAAAATCTCATTGCTCAGCTCCCCGGTGAGAAGAAAAATGGCTTA
TTTGGGAATCTCATTGCTTTGTCATTGGGTTTGACCCCTAATTTTAAATCAAATTTTGATTTGGCAGAAG
ATGCTAAATTACAGCTTTCAAAAGATACTTACGATGATGATTTAGATAATTTATTGGCGCAAATTGGAGA
TCAATATGCTGATTTGTTTTTGGCAGCTAAGAATTTATCAGATGCTATTTTACTTTCAGATATCCTAAGA
GTAAATACTGAAATAACTAAGGCTCCCCTATCAGCTTCAATGATTAAACGCTACGATGAACATCATCAAG
ACTT
Features (pLannotate 1.2.2; 14 found; start..end, strand, type, name):
   3136..3207    +  terminator     rrnB T1 terminator: transcription terminator T1 from the E. coli rrnB gene
   3223..3250    +  terminator     T7Te terminator: phage T7 early transcription terminator
   3345..3365    -  promoter       araBAD promoter (fragment): araBAD; promoter of the L-arabinose operon of E. coli; the araC regulatory gene is transcribed in the opposite direction (Guzman et al., 1995)
   3366..3441    +  misc_RNA       gRNA scaffold: guide RNA scaffold for the Streptococcus pyogenes CRISPR/Cas9 system
   3522..3608    +  terminator     rrnB T1 terminator: Escherichia coli rrnB; transcription terminator T1 from the E. coli rrnB gene
   3634..3689    -  rep_origin     RSF ori (fragment): Plasmids containing the RSF 1030 origin of replication can be propagated in E. coli cells that contain additional plasmids with compatible origins.
   3777..4322    -  rep_origin     p15A ori: Plasmids containing the medium-copy-number p15A origin of replication can be propagated in E. coli cells that contain a second plasmid with the ColE1 origin.
   4436..4530    -  terminator     lambda t0 terminator: transcription terminator from phage lambda
   4560..5420    -  CDS            AmpR: β-lactamase; bla; confers resistance to ampicillin, carbenicillin, and related antibiotics
   5421..5525    -  promoter       AmpR promoter: bla
   5644..5701    +  terminator     his operon terminator: This putative transcriptin terminator from the E. coli his operon has a 2-bp deletion introduced during synthesis. Its efficiency has not been determined.
   5720..5787    -  rep_origin     RSF ori (fragment): Plasmids containing the RSF 1030 origin of replication can be propagated in E. coli cells that contain additional plasmids with compatible origins.
   5806..5825    +  promoter       J23119(SpeI) promoter (fragment): bacterial promoter (Registry of Standard Biological Parts BBa J23119) modified to end with an SpeI site
   5870..3110    +  CDS            dCas9 (fragment) (across the origin): catalytically dead mutant of the Cas9 endonuclease from the Streptococcus pyogenes Type II CRISPR/Cas system RNA-guided DNA-binding protein that lacks endonuclease activity due to the D10A mutation in the RuvC catalytic domain and the H840A mutation in the HNH catalytic domain
