[The description below was written by a language model from this plasmid's Addgene catalogue record and pLannotate feature annotations shown in this document.]
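Description:
Biomolecular FeedBack (FB) is a 6,864-bp bacterial expression plasmid built on the pAZ16 backbone. It replicates in E. coli from a p15A origin, listed as low copy, which is compatible with ColE1-type plasmids, so it can be co-maintained with a second construct. Selection is by ampicillin through a β-lactamase gene with its own promoter, followed by a lambda t0 terminator. Two short matches annotated as RSF ori fragments are probably incidental similarities rather than functional origins.

The insert, pJ23100mut-dCas9-T-phtpG1-sgRNA, comprises two transcription units. In the first, a mutated J23100 constitutive promoter drives Streptococcus pyogenes dCas9. The annotation software labels this promoter as a fragment of the related Anderson-family J23119. dCas9 is the catalytically dead D10A/H840A variant, which binds DNA under guide RNA direction without cutting it. Its coding sequence spans the numbering origin of the record and is followed by rrnB T1 and T7Te terminators. In the second unit, the burden-responsive htpG1 promoter controls an sgRNA made of a spacer and the S. pyogenes guide scaffold, ended by another rrnB T1 terminator. The htpG1 promoter itself is not annotated in the feature table. The 21-bp region directly upstream of the scaffold is called as an araBAD promoter fragment on the opposite strand, which suggests the guide targets araBAD promoter sequence, although the record does not state the target explicitly.

Together the units form a negative feedback controller. When expression of a synthetic gene burdens the host cell, the htpG1 promoter is induced and sgRNA levels rise. The dCas9–sgRNA complex then represses the targeted promoter, lowering expression and relieving the load. The plasmid is intended for burden-driven feedback regulation of heterologous gene expression in E. coli.
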