Addgene plasmid #109391: Biomolecular FeedBack (FB)
Purpose: This construct encodes for two units. The first contains a constitutively expressed dCas9 protein. The second contains an sgRNA cassette under the control of the burden-responsive htpG1 promoter.
Depositing lab: Tom Ellis. Depositing organization: Imperial College London. Publication: Burden-driven feedback control of gene expression. Ceroni F, Boo A, Furini S, Gorochowski TE, Borkowski O, Ladak YN, Awan AR, Gilbert C, Stan GB, Ellis T. Nat Methods. 2018 Mar 26. pii: nmeth.4635. doi: 10.1038/nmeth.4635. PubMed 29578536.
Backbone
  Vector backbone: pAZ16 ( Plasmid has got AmpR and p15A origin)
  Vector type: Bacterial Expression
Growth in bacteria
  Bacterial resistance: Ampicillin, 100 μg/mL
  Growth temperature: 37°C
  Growth strain: DH5alpha
  Copy number: Low Copy
Gene/Insert
  Gene/Insert name: pJ23100mut-dCas9-T- phtpG1-sgRNA
  Cloning method: Ligation Independent Cloning
Terms and licenses: Academic/Nonprofit Terms; Industry Terms: Not Available to Industry
How to cite: Biomolecular FeedBack (FB) was a gift from Tom Ellis (Addgene plasmid # 109391 ; http://n2t.net/addgene:109391 ; RRID:Addgene_109391)
